>Addgene plasmid #231330 | pQGG003 | addgene full sequence | sequence record 472119 | Addgene NGS Result
TCAGATCTTGATCCCCTGCGCCATCAGATCCTTGGCGGCAAGAAAGCCATCCAGTTTACTTTGCAGGGCT
TCCCAACCTTACCAGAGGGCGCCCCAGCTGGCAATTCCGGTTCGCTTGCTGTCCATAAAACCGCCCAGTC
TAGCTATCGCCATGTAAGCCCACTGCAAGCTACCTGCTTTCTCTTTGCGCTTGCGTTTTCCCTTGTCCAG
ATATTGCCTGGATTCTCACCAATAAAAAACGCCCGGCGGCAACCGAGCGTTCTGAACAAATCCAGATGGA
GTTCTGAGGTCATTACTGGATCTATCAACAGGAGTCCAAGTCCCTTGTCTTCGTGCTAATCGCCAGCGTA
TGCATCACGCCGTCAGGGGCAAAGAAGGTTGTGTTTCTTTTGGCTTCCTCTATGCGCCGCCCCTGTCAAA
ACTTCAGGCGACGCTCCGGGAAAGACATGGCGCTAGAGCGGGCGCTGCCAGAGATGCGCAGGGCGGGGAG
GATGAGCCCGCATCCGGGAAGTAAGGGCCTGACCAGAGGCGGCCAGCAGCAGCGTTAATTTTTCGGGCGT
GGTCGTTGACTGCCGCTGATCCCAGGCTTGCTGACCGGCCTGTTCAACTTTGACACCTATTTTCCGGTAA
ACCTGCTTCGCCGTAGCGATTGCCCAGGCGGAACGCAGGGGCAACCCTGCCAGGCCGGCTGTGGCAGACA
AATAGTAAGGTTCTGCTTCCTGCACCAAACGACGGGCGATACGGCTCAGCGCCTGACGGTTTTCAGGTGC
CGCATAATTCTCTTTGTTCAGACCTTCATGCTCCAGCCAGCTTGCCGGCAGATAACAGCGGCCCGCATGC
GCATCGTCCACAATATCGCGAGCAATATTGGTCAACTGAAATGCCAGCCCAAGGTCACAGGCGCGGTCCA
GCGTGGCGTTATCCCGCACGCCCATGATTTGCGCCATCATCAAGCCGACAACGCCTGCAACGTGATAGCA
ATAGCGCAGCGTATCATCCAGTTGGCTGTATTGCGCTTCGCGTACATCCATGGCGAAGCCTTCCAGATGA
TCAAACGCGTAAGCCGGGGCGATATCATGAGCCATAGCCACTTCCTGAAAAGCCGCAAACGCCGGTTCGT
GCATCTGCGATCCTGCATAGGCCTGGCGCGTTTTCATCTCAAGTTGCATCAGACGTTGTTCGGGCGTTTG
TAAGGCAGGCTGCCGGGCCTGAAAGCCCAGCGTCTGATCGTCAATAACATCGTCACAATGGCGGCACCAG
GCGTAGAGCATCAGTACGCTGCGCCGGGTTTTTGCATCAAATAACTTTGAGGCTGTCGCAAAACTTTTCG
AGCCAACTGCCATCGTTTCGACCGCATGATTGAGTAACGACGGATTATTCAAATCAGATCCTCCAGCATC
AAACCTGCTGTCGCTTTTGCCGAGCCGATGACGCCAGGAATGCCTGCGCCGGGATGCGTGCCTGCGCCGA
CCAGGTAGAGATTAGTAATGGTTTTATCGCGGTTATGCGGCCGAAACCAGGCGCTCTGGGTAAGAACGGG
CTCCACAGAAAAGGCTGAGCCATGATAGGCATTAAGCTGGTCGCGAAAATCAAACGGCGTAAACATCCGG
TGCGTGACCAGCTGACTCCGTAAGCCAGGCATGTAATGCTGCTCAAGGTACGCAAAAATACGGTCGCGTA
GTTTTGGCCCCTCAACCGTCCAGTCGAGGTTCGCGGTGCCTAAATGCGGCACCGGCGCCAACACATAGTA
ACTGCCGCAACCTTCAGGCGCCAGTGACGAATCCGTGACACAGGGCGCGTGCAGATAAAGTGAGAAGTCC
TCTGCGAGGCCATCATGATTAAAAATTTCGTCAATCAGCTCGCGGTAACGCGGGCCGAAACAAACCGTGT
GATGCGCGAGCTGATCATGATGGTGATTCAAACCAAAATAGAGCACAAACAGAGAGTTACTCATGCGCTT
AGTCTGCAGTTTGTTGGACTGCTTAACCGCGGCAGGGTGCTGGCTTAACAGGTCGCGATAGGTATGAACC
ACATCTGCATTTGACGCGACGGCTTGCGTCAGGAACCTGCGACCGTCCTCTAAATGCACGGCTTCAATCT
TGTTTCCTGTCGTTTCCATATGGCTGACTCTGGCGTTTAACACGACTTCGCCACCCAGATCCTGAAACAG
CTTTATCATCCCCTGAACTAATGCGCCGGTGCCGCCACGCGGAAACCAGACGCCCCACTCACGCTCCAGC
GCGTGTATCAACGTATAAATGGATGAGGTGGCGAAGGGATTGCCGCCCACCAACAGCGAGTGGAAAGAAA
ACGCCTGGCGCAGATGTTCATCTTCGATGTAACTGGCAACCTTACTGTAAACGCTTCTCCATGCCTGCAG
TTTCGCCAGTTGAGGTGCGGCGCGAAGCATGTCTCTGAACGATAAAAAAGGGACAGTACCGAGCTTTAGA
TAGCCTTCTTTAAACACCGCGCGTGAATAGTCCAGAAACTGACGATAACCTTCGACATCGCGGGGATTAA
ACTGCTGAATCTGCGCTTCGAGCCGGGTTTGATCGTTATCGTAATTAAAGACCTTCCCTGACTCCCAACA
CAGGCGGTAAAACGGCGTAACCGGCAGCAGTTCGACATACTCTTTTAACTGTTTTCCTGCCAGTGCAAAC
AGTTCTTCAATGGCACTGGGATCGGTGATAACCGTCGGGCCTGCATCAAAGGTAAACCCCTGATCCTCGT
AGACATAAGCCCGACCGCCGGGTTTATCACGTTGTTCAAGCAGTAAGACGGGGATCCCCGCAGCTTGTAG
ACGAATTGCCAGTGCCAGGCCACCGAAGCCTGCACCAATTACCGTAGTTGGTTTCATGTAGTCGCTCTTT
AACGATGAGTCGTCATAATGGCTTGCAATGCTGCTAATACCGGAACAGGCGGCTTGCCGCTCAGAATACG
TAGCCGATCGGTCAGCGTGAGTTTTCCCGCATAAAAACGGGCAATTAAATCTTCAGGTAAACCATAAAAA
CGCTGCATAACCCGCCAGCGTGAATCGGCGGGTCCGGCTAAAAACAGCATGCGATTCAGCATGCGGAAAA
AGCCCTGCTGCTGCCAGCGCTCGCGGGCAAAATGCGTAATGGCATGGTGAATTGAGGCCGACGTAAAGAC
ATCAAGTGCACTCAGGCGGTCGGCCACGGCAACCGCCAGCGGCAGTGAATAGCCGGTGGTAGGATGGAAC
AGACCGGCACGTAATCCACTACAGGCCAGGGGGCGCTGCTGCCAGAATGCGTCGGCATTGCCCGACAGAG
TAATGGGTAAGGCGCCCTGTTCTTCTCGCAGCAGTGTCTGAAGCTGCCAACCCTGTTGCGCGGCATAGTC
GCAAATATTTTGCCGCGCGCATTCAGGATCTAATGTCGCATTATCAATATAGTGCGTATCTTCAATTAAC
AATCTGGTCGGCGAGAGCGGCAGGCTGTACACGAAGCGATAACCATTTTGCTGATCGACCGTGGCATCCA
TGATAATGGGAGATGATAAACCATGCGGGTGGCTCAATCGCCATTCCTGGCCAATAAACGCCTGGAAGCC
CACGCTCAGTGCTGAATTTGCCGCATAACCCCGCCCGTCAATCACCGCGCGGGCACCGATAACCTGACCC
TTTTTCAACCGAACAGATTCCGCATTAACCTCTGCGACCGCGGTATCCATCCACAAGTGCGGGCCAAACT
GTCGCTGTAAAACCTCAGCGAAACGCTGAGAAGTAATACAAAAGTAGCCGCTGTTCAGCTTACGACGGCG
TGTGGGAAAGCGTACCTGATAGTCGGGCCAGTGATGAACCACCAGCGGAGCTATCCAACGATGTTGGCTC
TCAGTCAAATCATCGTGGTGAAATGACCACGTATGATTCCCGCCCGCCTGGGGTGCGGCGTCGATAAGCA
AAATACGCATATCAGGTTGCTGCTGCTGAAGTCGCAGGGCGATAAGGCCATTCGCGAGTCCAGCCCCCAC
GAGAATCAGATCATAATGCGGTTGCATAGCCGCTCCCACTTAAGTCACTCATGCGGTGTCCCCCTTGGTG
CGGGTGCTGGGCAGGCGCCACCACGGCACCGTCGGGTGCAGGTGGTGTTCGTGATGATAACCGCCAAAGT
GAAAACAGGTCAGCAGCGACACGGGGTCGCTGATCCGCGACGACCGCGCATTGTGGCGGTCCGGGAACGC
GTCGTGGCCGGGGCGGTGCGGCAGCCAGGTGCCGAACACGAACAGCTGGATCGACGCCAGGATCGACGGC
AGCGGCCAGAATACCACGTACATCCAGCGATCCCCAAGGATCAGCGCATAGACCGTCACGATGACGGGCA
GAAGCAGCCCCTCGCGCCAGCCGAAATAGGTGCCGATGAAGCGGGCGTACCAGCGGACCGGGCCGCCATG
GTCGAAATCGGGGTCGTCGTCGGTTCCGGCATGGCGGTGATGGGCCATGTGCTTGACGATCATCTTGCGC
CACGAAAATCCGGCATACAGCCACAGGACAAGCTGGCCCATCGCCGCATTGGCGCGCGGACGCCCCGGCA
CCACCGACCCGTGCATCGCGTCATGCGCGATGATGAACAATCCGACCGACAGCCAGGTCAGCCCCAGGAA
ATTTGCGATCGCCAGGATGGGATGCGCCGCTGCGTCCAGAAACCACAGCGCATGCACATGCAGGGCCAGC
CAAGCGGCGATGATGCCGCCCGATACGATCAGGCTGGTGGCGGTCAGATCTGCCTTGGGCAGGGCATGTG
CGCTCATGCAGCATCCTTAACTGACGGCAGCGAGTTTTTTGTCAAACCAGGCCTGAATAAAATGTTGAGT
GGCGTGCCCGTGTTGGCAGGCCGCAGAGAGATGCTCACTGGCAAGCTGAAGATGTTGTCTCAGACGTTCT
TCAACCGCCCTCGGGCCTAACAGATTGACCAGCGTCGATTTACCGGCGTCCTGATTGCTATCCTTACCGG
TGTCGGTCATGCCATCGGTCAAATCGTCCAGCAGTTGAAATGCCTGACCAAGATCAAGTGAAAAACGATG
CAGGCAATCACGCGCTTCGCTGGAGGCATTCGCAACAATCGAGGCCATCTGCATGGAGGCACAAAACAGC
GTGCTGGTTTTAAAGTGATTCGTCATCAAAATAGCTTCAGCGCTGCGCGGCTTATCCCCTTCAGACAGAT
CCTTGAACTGACCCTGAACCAATCCTTGCATGCCGATGGCGTTTGACAGTTCAGAAACCGCCCGATTTTT
TGCCAGCGGCGTGAGGCCATCTGCATCGGCAATTACGCCAAAGGCTTTACTCAGCAAGGCAACCGCCGCC
AGTATTGCCACATGCTCTCCGTAATGAGAATGAATGGTAGGGCGTCCGCGCCGCAGCTTCGCATCGTCCA
TGCAGGGCATATCGTCAAGGATCAGCGAAGCCGCGTGGACCATTTCCACCGCACAGGCCAAATCCAGTAA
TCCGTCATGGCTGACAGCGCAACCCAGATCGCGGGCGGTCAGCAACAGCAACATGGGGCGAATACGTTTT
CCCGGTGCCAGCGCACCTTCACGCATCGCGGCACCCACAACATCCCGTTCTCCCTCCACGGGCAATAACT
GATCAAGGCGTCGATCAATATCAGCCAGTAACTGCTCCGCAGCATCGCGAGTGAGATGAACGTGTTTTTT
TGCGCAGACCGTCATTCGGGCTGTCCTTATAAACGGATACATTTACGGCAACGCGAAAGATGCGGTGCCC
TTCAAAAAGACGCTTAATCTGCCATAACATGGTTGGCAGGCTTACCCGTTATTTTACATTTAGGGTTACA
GGTTTTTTTTGCTAAATCCACATCGTTAATACTAGTTGAGCTTGTGGAAAAGGTGGAAAATTCATAAACC
TCCGTCGGATTGGCAGACCGTGCGGTACCCTCCGTCGAGTCGACCAGAAGACAAGGCAGGCAGGCATCAA
ATAAAACGAAAGGCTCAGTCGAAAGACTGGGCCTTTCGTTTTATCTGTTGTTTGTCGGTGAACGCTCTCC
TGAGTAGGACAAATCCGCCGCCCTAGATCTGGACTACGGTTCCAAATTACCCTGTTATCCCTACCTTGGA
ATGGTCAGTAACTGTCCCTCCTGTTCAGCTACTGACGGGGTGGTGCGTAACGGCAAAAGCACCGCCGGAC
ATCAGCGCTAGCGGAGTGTATACTGGCTTACTATGTTGGCACTGATGAGGGTGTCAGTGAAGTGCTTCAT
GTGGCAGGAGAAAAAAGGCTGCACCGGTGCGTCAGCAGAATATGTGATACAGGATATATTCCGCTTCCTC
GCTCACTGACTCGCTACGCTCGGTCGTTCGACTGCGGCGAGCGGAAATGGCTTACGAACGGGGCGGAGAT
TTCCTGGAAGATGCCAGGAAGATACTTAACAGGGAAGTGAGAGGGCCGCGGCAAAGCCGTTTTTCCATAG
GCTCCGCCCCCCTGACAAGCATCACGAAATCTGACGCTCAAATCAGTGGTGGCGAAACCCGACAGGACTA
TAAAGATACCAGGCGTTTCCCCCTGGCGGCTCCCTCGTGCGCTCTCCTGTTCCTGCCTTTCGGTTTACCG
GTGTCATTCCGCTGTTATGGCCGCGTTTGTCTCATTCCACGCCTGACACTCAGTTCCGGGTAGGCAGTTC
GCTCCAAGCTGGACTGTATGCACGAACCCCCCGTTCAGTCCGACCGCTGCGCCTTATCCGGTAACTATCG
TCTTGAGTCCAACCCGGAAAGACATGCAAAAGCACCACTGGCAGCAGCCACTGGTAATTGATTTAGAGGA
GTTAGTCTTGAAGTCATGCGCCGGTTAAGGCTAAACTGAAAGGACAAGTTTTGGTGACTGCGCTCCTCCA
AGCCAGTTACCTCGGTTCAAAGAGTTGGTAGCTCAGAGAACCTTCGAAAAACCGCCCTGCAAGGCGGTTT
TTTCGTTTTCAGAGCAAGAGATTACGCGCAGACCAAAACGATCTCAAGAAGATCATCTTATTAATCAGAT
AAAATATTTCTAGCTAGAGTCGATCTTCGCCAGCAGGGCGAGGATCGTGGCATCACCGAACCGCGCCGTG
CGCGGGTCGTCGGTGAGCCAGAGTTTCAGCAGGCCGCCCAGGCGGCCCAGGTCGCCATTGATGCGGGCCA
GCTCGCGGACGTGCTCATAGTCCACGACGCCCGTGATTTTGTAGCCCTGGCCGACGGCCAGCAGGTAGGC
CGACAGGCTCATGCCGGCCGCCGCCGCCTTTTCCTCAATCGCTCTTCGTTCGTCTGGAAGGCAGTACACC
TTGATAGGTGGGCTGCCCTTCCTGGTTGGCTTGGTTTCATCAGCCATCCGCTTGCCCTCATCTGTTACGC
CGGCGGTAGCCGGCCAGCCTCGCAGAGCAGGATTCCCGTTGAGCACCGCCAGGTGCGAATAAGGGACAGT
GAAGAAGGAACACCCGCTCGCGGGTGGGCCTACTTCACCTATCCTGCCCGGCTGACGCCGTTGGATACAC
CAAGGAAAGTCTACACGAACCCTTTGGCAAAATCCTGTATATCGTGCGAAAAAGGATGGATATACCGAAA
AAATCGCTATAATGACCCCGAAGCAGGGTTATGCAGCGGAAAAGTAGTTCAGAAGAACTCGTCAAGAAGG
CGATAGAAGGCGATGCGCTGCGAATCGGGAGCGGCGATACCGTAAAGCACGAGGAAGCGGTCAGCCCATT
CGCCGCCAAGCTCTTCAGCAATATCACGGGTAGCCAACGCTATGTCCTGATAGCGGTCCGCCACACCCAG
CCGGCCACAGTCGATGAATCCAGAAAAGCGGCCATTTTCCACCATGATATTCGGCAAGCAGGCATCGCCA
TGGGTCACGACGAGATCCTCGCCGTCGGGCATGCGCGCCTTGAGCCTGGCGAACAGTTCGGCTGGCGCGA
GCCCCTGATGCTCTTCGTCCAGATCATCCTGATCGACAAGACCGGCTTCCATCCGAGTACGTGCTCGCTC
GATGCGATGTTTCGCTTGGTGGTCGAATGGGCAGGTAGCCGGATCAAGCGTATGCAGCCGCCGCATTGCA
TCAGCCATGATGGATACTTTCTCGGCAGGAGCAAGGTGAGATGACAGGAGATCCTGCCCCGGCACTTCGC
CCAATAGCAGCCAGTCCCTTCCCGCTTCAGTGACAACGTCGAGCACAGCTGCGCAAGGAACGCCCGTCGT
GGCCAGCCACGATAGCCGCGCTGCCTCGTCCTGCAGTTCATTCAGGGCACCGGACAGGTCGGTCTTGACA
AAAAGAACCGGGCGCCCCTGCGCTGACAGCCGGAACACGGCGGCATCAGAGCAGCCGATTGTCTGTTGTG
CCCAGTCATAGCCGAATAGCCTCTCCACCCAAGCGGCCGGAGAACCTGCGTGCAATCCATCTTGTTCAAT
CATGCGAAACGATCCTCATCCTGTCTCTTGA
Features (pLannotate 1.2.2; 15 found; start..end, strand, type, name):
      4..213     -  CDS            tnpA (fragment): TN5P_ECOLX - Also known as tnp. Experimental evidence at protein level: Swiss-Prot protein existence level 1. Mediates transposition of transposon Tn5 by a 'cut and paste' mechanism. First, the monomeric transposase binds the 19 bp inverted DNA repeats flanking the transposon. Then, dimerization of the DNA- bound transposase creates a synaptic DNA complex. After nicking of the first DNA strand, excision of the transposon proceeds through a series of intermediates. The transposase then mediates the insertion of the transposon at a new site by strand transfer. The activity of the wild- type tran
    222..316     -  terminator     lambda t0 terminator: transcription terminator from phage lambda
    344..475     +  CDS            crtZ (fragment): CRTZ_PSEVU - Also known as crtH. Protein inferred from homology: Swiss-Prot protein existence level 3. Catalyzes the hydroxylation reaction from beta-carotene to zeaxanthin. From Pseudescherichia vulneris (Escherichia vulneris).
    456..1382    -  CDS            crtB: CRTB_PANAN - Experimental evidence at protein level: Swiss-Prot protein existence level 1. Involved in the biosynthesis of carotenoids. Catalyzes the condensation of two molecules of geranylgeranyl diphosphate (GGPP) to give prephytoene diphosphate (PPPP) and the subsequent rearrangement of the cyclopropylcarbinyl intermediate to yield the 15-cis-phytoene isomer. From Pantoea ananas (Erwinia uredovora).
   1382..2857    -  CDS            crtI: CRTI_PANAN - Experimental evidence at protein level: Swiss-Prot protein existence level 1. Converts 15-cis-phytoene into all-trans-lycopene via the intermediary of all-trans-phytofluene, all-trans-zeta-carotene and all- trans-neurosporene, by the introduction of four double bonds. From Pantoea ananas (Erwinia uredovora).
   2872..4017    -  CDS            crtY: CRTY_PANAN - Experimental evidence at protein level: Swiss-Prot protein existence level 1. Catalyzes the double cyclization reaction which converts lycopene to beta-carotene. From Pantoea ananas (Erwinia uredovora).
   4042..4767    -  CDS            crtW: CRTW_PARSN - Protein predicted: Swiss-Prot protein existence level 4. Converts beta-carotene to canthaxanthin via echinenone. From Paracoccus sp. (strain N81106 / MBIC 01143) (Agrobacterium aurantiacum).
   4780..5685    -  CDS            crtE: CRTE_PANAN - Protein inferred from homology: Swiss-Prot protein existence level 3. Catalyzes the condensation of farnesyl diphosphate (FPP) and isopentenyl diphosphate (IPP) to yield geranylgeranyl diphosphate (GGPP) needed for biosynthesis of carotenoids and diterpenes. From Pantoea ananas (Erwinia uredovora).
   5948..6034    +  terminator     rrnB T1 terminator: Escherichia coli rrnB; transcription terminator T1 from the E. coli rrnB gene
   6102..6170    +  mobile_element IS1 (fragment): prokaryotic transposable element IS1
   6289..6344    -  rep_origin     RSF ori (fragment): Plasmids containing the RSF 1030 origin of replication can be propagated in E. coli cells that contain additional plasmids with compatible origins.
   6432..6977    -  rep_origin     p15A ori: Plasmids containing the medium-copy-number p15A origin of replication can be propagated in E. coli cells that contain a second plasmid with the ColE1 origin.
   7020..7327    -  CDS            traJ (fragment): oriT-recognizing protein; traJ
   7360..7469    -  oriT           oriT: incP origin of transfer
   7612..8403    -  CDS            neo: KKA2_KLEPN - Also known as kan, nptII. Experimental evidence at protein level: Swiss-Prot protein existence level 1. Resistance to kanamycin, neomycin, paromomycin, ribostamycin, butirosin and gentamicin B. From Klebsiella pneumoniae.
