[The description below was written by a language model from this plasmid's Addgene catalogue record and pLannotate feature annotations shown in this document.]
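Description:
pQGG003 is an empty-backbone Golden Gate cloning vector from the BEVA2.0 modular vector system, catalogued as a bacterial expression plasmid with a narrow host range. It is designed to receive parts by BpiI-based assembly and, according to the record, carries an I-SceI site for counterselection. That meganuclease site is not annotated in the feature table. The sequenced plasmid is about 8.4 kb. Replication depends on a p15A origin, which functions in E. coli and close relatives, so the plasmid would be expected not to persist in more distant hosts. The catalogue lists it as high copy, whereas p15A is generally described as medium copy. Selection uses the neo (nptII) gene, which confers kanamycin and neomycin resistance. An IncP oriT with an adjacent traJ fragment allows the plasmid to be mobilised by conjugation from a donor strain that supplies the transfer functions.

No gene of interest is present. Most of the plasmid is instead a carotenoid biosynthesis cluster (crtE, crtW, crtY, crtI and crtB, plus a crtZ fragment), derived mainly from Pantoea with crtW from Paracoccus. It is flanked by the lambda t0 and rrnB T1 terminators. Together these enzymes convert farnesyl diphosphate to canthaxanthin through lycopene and beta-carotene. The record does not state the cluster's role, but its position is consistent with a pigmented placeholder that is replaced during assembly, so that correct clones appear colourless. The short Tn5 transposase, IS1 and RSF ori annotations are fragments and probably remnants of the source modules. A conjugatable, non-replicating vector with an I-SceI site would suit genome integration or allelic exchange in non-E. coli bacteria, although the record does not explicitly give this use.
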