Addgene plasmid #231330: pQGG003
Purpose: (Empty Backbone) BEVA Golden Gate cloning vector; BEVA2.0 Narrow host range plasmid with I-SceI counterselectable site for BpiI cloning; KmR/NmR.
Depositing lab: Barney Geddes. Depositing organization: North Dakota State University. Publication: BEVA2.0: modular assembly of golden gate-compatible vectors with expanded utility for genetic engineering. Geddes BA, Williamson R, Schumacher J, Ardi A, Levin G, Cervenka E, Huang R, diCenzo G. Can J Microbiol. 2025 Jan 1;71:1-13. doi: 10.1139/cjm-2024-0246. PubMed 39919271.
Backbone
  Vector backbone: NA
  Vector type: Bacterial Expression
Growth in bacteria
  Bacterial resistance: Kanamycin, 50 μg/mL
  Growth temperature: 37°C
  Growth strain: DH5alpha
  Copy number: High Copy
Gene/Insert
  Gene/Insert name: None
Terms and licenses: Academic/Nonprofit Terms; Industry Terms: Not Available to Industry
How to cite: pQGG003 was a gift from Barney Geddes (Addgene plasmid # 231330 ; http://n2t.net/addgene:231330 ; RRID:Addgene_231330)
